Addgene plasmid #121715: KO901: pMVP (L5-L4) Blast-P2A
Purpose: pMVP L5-L4 entry plasmid, contains Blast-P2A for 4-component MultiSite Gateway Pro assembly. Allows expression of N-term Blast selection marker linked by P2A to gene of interest.
Depositing lab: Christopher Newgard. Depositing organization: Duke University. Publication: Creation of versatile cloning platforms for transgene expression and dCas9-based epigenome editing. Haldeman JM, Conway AE, Arlotto ME, Slentz DH, Muoio DM, Becker TC, Newgard CB. Nucleic Acids Res. 2018 Dec 27. pii: 5264291. doi: 10.1093/nar/gky1286. PubMed 30590691.
Backbone
  Vector backbone: pDONR221 P5-P4
  Backbone manufacturer: Invitrogen
  Backbone size w/o insert (bp): 2554
  Vector type: Synthetic Biology ; pMVP Gateway Entry Plasmid
Growth in bacteria
  Bacterial resistance: Kanamycin, 50 μg/mL
  Growth temperature: 37°C
  Growth strain: DH5alpha
  Copy number: High Copy
Gene/Insert
  Gene/Insert name: Blast-P2A (open)
  Species: Synthetic
  Insert size (bp): 540
  Cloning method: Gateway Cloning
  Sequencing primers: 5′ M13F; 3′ M13R
Terms and licenses: Academic/Nonprofit Terms; Industry Terms: Not Available to Industry
How to cite: KO901: pMVP (L5-L4) Blast-P2A was a gift from Christopher Newgard (Addgene plasmid # 121715 ; http://n2t.net/addgene:121715 ; RRID:Addgene_121715)
