[The description below was written by a language model from this plasmid's Addgene catalogue record and pLannotate feature annotations shown in this document.]
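Description:
KO901: pMVP (L5-L4) Blast-P2A is a Gateway entry plasmid from the pMVP modular cloning platform, built on the Invitrogen pDONR221 P5-P4 backbone. It is a small (about 3.1 kb) bacterial cloning vector that replicates from a high-copy ColE1/pUC-type origin and is selected with kanamycin through an aminoglycoside phosphotransferase (KanR) gene. As is typical of the pDONR backbone, rrnB T1 and T2 transcription terminators sit upstream of the recombination cassette to insulate it from read-through transcription. M13 primer sites and a T7 promoter flank the cassette, and the short lacI and lacZα fragments annotated nearby are backbone remnants rather than functional genes.

The payload is a roughly 540 bp synthetic module held between attL5 and attL4 recombination sites. It consists of a Xenopus beta-globin 5'-UTR translational enhancer followed by the blasticidin S deaminase (BSD) coding sequence and, according to the catalogue entry, a P2A self-cleaving peptide sequence; the P2A itself is not separately annotated in the feature table but would fall between the end of BSD and attL4. The insert is described as "open", meaning that the reading frame is meant to continue into the next module. The plasmid carries no eukaryotic promoter of its own. It serves instead as one of the elements in a four-component MultiSite Gateway Pro LR assembly, where the attL5/attL4 pair dictates its position and orientation relative to the other entry clones and the destination vector. In the assembled expression construct, a single transcript encodes the blasticidin resistance marker at the N-terminal position, linked by P2A to the gene of interest. The two are produced as separate proteins, so blasticidin selection reports on transgene expression.
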