Features (pLannotate 1.2.2; 11 found; start..end, strand, type, name):
    121..213     +  CDS            lacI (fragment): lac repressor; lacI; The lac repressor binds to the lac operator to inhibit transcription in E. coli. This inhibition can be relieved by adding lactose or isopropyl-β-D-thiogalactopyranoside (IPTG).
    268..295     -  terminator     rrnB T2 terminator: transcription terminator T2 from the E. coli rrnB gene
    427..470     +  terminator     rrnB T1 terminator: Escherichia coli rrnB; transcription terminator T1 from the E. coli rrnB gene
    517..553     -  CDS            lacZα (fragment): LacZα fragment of β-galactosidase; lacZ fragment
    570..665     +  protein_bind   attL5: mutant version of attL; recombination site for the Gateway® LR reaction LR Clonase™
    680..722     +  5'UTR          Xenopus globin 5'-UTR: translational enhancer from the 5'-UTR of the major beta-globin gene of Xenopus laevis
    734..1129    +  CDS            BSD: blasticidin S deaminase; Aspergillus terreus BSD; confers resistance to blasticidin
   1209..1304    -  protein_bind   attL4: mutant version of attL; recombination site for the Gateway® LR reaction LR Clonase™
   1336..1354    -  promoter       T7 promoter: promoter for bacteriophage T7 RNA polymerase
   1488..2297    +  CDS            KanR: aminoglycoside phosphotransferase; aph(3')-Ia; confers resistance to kanamycin in bacteria or G418 (Geneticin®) in eukaryotes
   2444..3032    +  rep_origin     ori: high-copy-number ColE1/pMB1/pBR322/pUC origin of replication
>Addgene plasmid #121715 | KO901: pMVP (L5-L4) Blast-P2A | addgene full sequence | sequence record 237069 | Addgene NGS Result
CTTTCCTGCGTTATCCCCTGATTCTGTGGATAACCGTATTACCGCCTTTGAGTGAGCTGATACCGCTCGC
CGCAGCCGAACGACCGAGCGCAGCGAGTCAGTGAGCGAGGAAGCGGAAGAGCGCCCAATACGCAAACCGC
CTCTCCCCGCGCGTTGGCCGATTCATTAATGCAGCTGGCACGACAGGTTTCCCGACTGGAAAGCGGGCAG
TGAGCGCAACGCAATTAATACGCGTACCGCTAGCCAGGAAGAGTTTGTAGAAACGCAAAAAGGCCATCCG
TCAGGATGGCCTTCTGCTTAGTTTGATGCCTGGCAGTTTATGGCGGGCGTCCTGCCCGCCACCCTCCGGG
CCGTTGCTTCACAACGTTCAAATCCGCTCCCGGCGGATTTGTCCTACTCAGGAGAGCGTTCACCGACAAA
CAACAGATAAAACGAAAGGCCCAGTCTTCCGACTGAGCCTTTCGTTTTATTTGATGCCTGGCAGTTCCCT
ACTCTCGCGTTAACGCTAGCATGGATGTTTTCCCAGTCACGACGTTGTAAAACGACGGCCAGTCTTAAGC
TCGGGCCCCAAATAATGATTTTATTTTGACTGATAGTGACCTGTTCGTTGCAACAAATTGATGAGCAATG
CTTTTTTATAATGCCAACTTTGTATACAAAAGTTGTAGAATACAAGCTTCTTGTTCTTTTTGCAGAAGCT
CAGAATAAACGCTCAACTTTGGCAGATCTGAACATGGCCAAGCCTTTGTCTCAAGAAGAATCCACCCTCA
TTGAAAGAGCAACGGCTACAATCAACAGCATCCCCATCTCTGAAGACTACAGCGTCGCCAGCGCAGCTCT
CTCTAGCGACGGCCGCATCTTCACTGGTGTCAATGTATATCATTTTACTGGGGGACCTTGTGCAGAACTC
GTGGTGCTGGGCACTGCTGCTGCTGCGGCAGCTGGCAACCTGACTTGTATCGTCGCGATCGGAAATGAGA
ACAGGGGCATCTTGAGCCCCTGCGGACGGTGCCGACAGGTGCTTCTCGATCTGCATCCTGGGATCAAAGC
CATAGTGAAGGACAGTGATGGACAGCCGACGGCAGTTGGGATTCGTGAATTGCTGCCCTCTGGTTATGTG
TGGGAGGGCGCCGGATCCGGAGCTACTAATTTCTCTCTGTTAAAGCAGGCAGGAGATGTGGAGGAGAATC
CAGGTCCTAAGGCCCACCCAACTTTTCTATACAAAGTTGGCATTATAAGAAAGCATTGCTTATCAATTTG
TTGCAACGAACAGGTCACTATCAGTCAAAATAAAATCATTATTTGCCATCCAGCTGCAGGGCGGCCGCGA
TATCCCCTATAGTGAGTCGTATTACATGGTCATAGCTGTTTCCTGGCAGCTCTGGCCCGTGTCTCAAAAT
CTCTGATGTTACATTGCACAAGATAAAAATATATCATCATGAACAATAAAACTGTCTGCTTACATAAACA
GTAATACAAGGGGTGTTATGAGCCATATTCAACGGGAAACGTCGAGGCCGCGATTAAATTCCAACATGGA
TGCTGATTTATATGGGTATAAATGGGCTCGCGATAATGTCGGGCAATCAGGTGCGACAATCTATCGCTTG
TATGGGAAGCCCGATGCGCCAGAGTTGTTTCTGAAACATGGCAAAGGTAGCGTTGCCAATGATGTTACAG
ATGAGATGGTCAGACTAAACTGGCTGACGGAATTTATGCCTCTTCCGACCATCAAGCATTTTATCCGTAC
TCCTGATGATGCATGGTTACTCACCACTGCGATCCCCGGAAAAACAGCATTCCAGGTATTAGAAGAATAT
CCTGATTCAGGTGAAAATATTGTTGATGCGCTGGCAGTGTTCCTGCGCCGGTTGCATTCGATTCCTGTTT
GTAATTGTCCTTTTAACAGCGATCGCGTATTTCGTCTCGCTCAGGCGCAATCACGAATGAATAACGGTTT
GGTTGATGCGAGTGATTTTGATGACGAGCGTAATGGCTGGCCTGTTGAACAAGTCTGGAAAGAAATGCAT
AAACTTTTGCCATTCTCACCGGATTCAGTCGTCACTCATGGTGATTTCTCACTTGATAACCTTATTTTTG
ACGAGGGGAAATTAATAGGTTGTATTGATGTTGGACGAGTCGGAATCGCAGACCGATACCAGGATCTTGC
CATCCTATGGAACTGCCTCGGTGAGTTTTCTCCTTCATTACAGAAACGGCTTTTTCAAAAATATGGTATT
GATAATCCTGATATGAATAAATTGCAGTTTCATTTGATGCTCGATGAGTTTTTCTAATCAGAATTGGTTA
ATTGGTTGTAACACTGGCAGAGCATTACGCTGACTTGACGGGACGGCGCAAGCTCATGACCAAAATCCCT
TAACGTGAGTTACGCGTCGTTCCACTGAGCGTCAGACCCCGTAGAAAAGATCAAAGGATCTTCTTGAGAT
CCTTTTTTTCTGCGCGTAATCTGCTGCTTGCAAACAAAAAAACCACCGCTACCAGCGGTGGTTTGTTTGC
CGGATCAAGAGCTACCAACTCTTTTTCCGAAGGTAACTGGCTTCAGCAGAGCGCAGATACCAAATACTGT
TCTTCTAGTGTAGCCGTAGTTAGGCCACCACTTCAAGAACTCTGTAGCACCGCCTACATACCTCGCTCTG
CTAATCCTGTTACCAGTGGCTGCTGCCAGTGGCGATAAGTCGTGTCTTACCGGGTTGGACTCAAGACGAT
AGTTACCGGATAAGGCGCAGCGGTCGGGCTGAACGGGGGGTTCGTGCACACAGCCCAGCTTGGAGCGAAC
GACCTACACCGAACTGAGATACCTACAGCGTGAGCTATGAGAAAGCGCCACGCTTCCCGAAGGGAGAAAG
GCGGACAGGTATCCGGTAAGCGGCAGGGTCGGAACAGGAGAGCGCACGAGGGAGCTTCCAGGGGGAAACG
CCTGGTATCTTTATAGTCCTGTCGGGTTTCGCCACCTCTGACTTGAGCGTCGATTTTTGTGATGCTCGTC
AGGGGGGCGGAGCCTATGGAAAAACGCCAGCAACGCGGCCTTTTTACGGTTCCTGGCCTTTTGCTGGCCT
TTTGCTCACATGTT
